Addgene plasmid #158431: pSI-356 v2
Purpose: (Empty Backbone) SpCas9 sgRNA cloning backbone
Depositing lab: Nozomu Yachie. Depositing organization: The University of Tokyo. Publication: Highly Multiplexed Analysis of CRISPR Genome Editing Outcomes in Mammalian Cells. Ishiguro S, Yachie N. Methods Mol Biol. 2021;2312:193-223. doi: 10.1007/978-1-0716-1441-9_12. PubMed 34228292.
Backbone
  Vector backbone: pUC19
  Backbone size (bp): 2627
  Vector type: Mammalian Expression, CRISPR
  Promoter: Human H6
Growth in bacteria
  Bacterial resistance: Ampicillin, 100 μg/mL
  Growth temperature: 37°C
  Growth strain: DH5alpha
  Copy number: High Copy
Gene/Insert
  Cloning method: Restriction Enzyme
  Sequencing primers: 5′ tttcccatgattccttcatattt
Resource information
  A portion of this plasmid was derived from a plasmid made by: lentiGuide-Puro (https://www.addgene.org/52963/)
Terms and licenses: Academic/Nonprofit Terms; Industry Terms: Not Available to Industry
Depositor comments: For the cloning of gRNA, two BsmbI sites flanked by 2kb filler sequences can be used for Golden Gate Assembly.
How to cite: pSI-356 v2 was a gift from Nozomu Yachie (Addgene plasmid # 158431 ; http://n2t.net/addgene:158431 ; RRID:Addgene_158431)
