[The description below was written by a language model from this plasmid's Addgene catalogue record and pLannotate feature annotations shown in this document.]
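Description:
pSI-356 v2 is an empty cloning backbone for expressing Streptococcus pyogenes Cas9 single guide RNAs in mammalian cells. It is built on pUC19 and incorporates a portion derived from lentiGuide-Puro. The sequenced plasmid is 4,835 nt. It is propagated in E. coli as a high-copy plasmid through the ColE1/pUC origin and selected with ampicillin via the β-lactamase gene and its native promoter. Remnants of the pUC19 architecture are also annotated, including a lacZα fragment, the multiple cloning site, the lac promoter and operator, the CAP binding site, a short lacI fragment and a fragment of the bom region. No mammalian selection marker, Cas9 gene or lentiviral elements appear in the feature table, so Cas9 would have to be supplied from a separate source.

The functional cassette consists of a human U6 RNA polymerase III promoter followed, almost 2 kb downstream, by the SpCas9 gRNA scaffold. The catalogue lists the promoter as "Human H6", whereas the sequence annotation identifies it as U6. The intervening region is the roughly 2 kb filler mentioned by the depositor. The annotation software matches part of it to a Staphylococcus aureus deoC1 coding sequence on the opposite strand, which most likely reflects the origin of the stuffer DNA rather than an intended payload. According to the depositor, two BsmBI sites associated with the filler allow it to be replaced with a spacer sequence by Golden Gate assembly, placing the spacer between the U6 promoter and the scaffold to yield a complete sgRNA transcription unit. The associated publication concerns highly multiplexed analysis of CRISPR genome editing outcomes in mammalian cells, consistent with use of this backbone for building sgRNA expression plasmids for transfection.
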