Features (pLannotate 1.2.2; 13 found; start..end, strand, type, name):
    462..1322    -  CDS            AmpR: β-lactamase; bla; confers resistance to ampicillin, carbenicillin, and related antibiotics
   1323..1427    -  promoter       AmpR promoter: bla
   1525..1756    +  promoter       U6 promoter: RNA polymerase III promoter for human U6 snRNA
   1942..2601    -  CDS            deoC1: DEOC1_STAAN - Also known as dra. Experimental evidence at protein level: Swiss-Prot protein existence level 1. Catalyzes a reversible aldol reaction between acetaldehyde and D-glyceraldehyde 3-phosphate to generate 2-deoxy-D-ribose 5- phosphate. From Staphylococcus aureus (strain N315).
   3646..3721    +  misc_RNA       gRNA scaffold: guide RNA scaffold for the Streptococcus pyogenes CRISPR/Cas9 system
   3808..3907    +  misc_feature   bom (fragment): basis of mobility region from pBR322
   3913..4070    -  CDS            lacZα (fragment): LacZα fragment of β-galactosidase; lacZ fragment
   4067..4123    +  misc_feature   MCS: pUC18/19 multiple cloning site
   4160..4176    -  protein_bind   lac operator: The lac repressor binds to the lac operator to inhibit transcription in E. coli. This inhibition can be relieved by adding lactose or isopropyl-β-D-thiogalactopyranoside (IPTG). lac repressor encoded by lacI
   4184..4214    -  promoter       lac promoter: promoter for the E. coli lac operon
   4229..4250    -  protein_bind   CAP binding site: CAP binding activates transcription in the presence of cAMP. E. coli catabolite activator protein
   4263..4355    -  CDS            lacI (fragment): lac repressor; lacI; The lac repressor binds to the lac operator to inhibit transcription in E. coli. This inhibition can be relieved by adding lactose or isopropyl-β-D-thiogalactopyranoside (IPTG).
   4538..291     -  rep_origin     ori (across the origin): high-copy-number ColE1/pMB1/pBR322/pUC origin of replication
>Addgene plasmid #158431 | pSI-356 v2 | addgene full sequence | sequence record 308594 | Addgene NGS Result
AACTATCGTCTTGAGTCCAACCCGGTAAGACACGACTTATCGCCACTGGCAGCAGCCACTGGTAACAGGA
TTAGCAGAGCGAGGTATGTAGGCGGTGCTACAGAGTTCTTGAAGTGGTGGCCTAACTACGGCTACACTAG
AAGAACAGTATTTGGTATCTGCGCTCTGCTGAAGCCAGTTACCTTCGGAAAAAGAGTTGGTAGCTCTTGA
TCCGGCAAACAAACCACCGCTGGTAGCGGTGGTTTTTTTGTTTGCAAGCAGCAGATTACGCGCAGAAAAA
AAGGATCTCAAGAAGATCCTTTGATCTTTTCTACGGGGTCTGACGCTCAGTGGAACGAAAACTCACGTTA
AGGGATTTTGGTCATGAGATTATCAAAAAGGATCTTCACCTAGATCCTTTTAAATTAAAAATGAAGTTTT
AAATCAATCTAAAGTATATATGAGTAAACTTGGTCTGACAGTTACCAATGCTTAATCAGTGAGGCACCTA
TCTCAGCGATCTGTCTATTTCGTTCATCCATAGTTGCCTGACTCCCCGTCGTGTAGATAACTACGATACG
GGAGGGCTTACCATCTGGCCCCAGTGCTGCAATGATACCGCGAGACCCACGCTCACCGGCTCCAGATTTA
TCAGCAATAAACCAGCCAGCCGGAAGGGCCGAGCGCAGAAGTGGTCCTGCAACTTTATCCGCCTCCATCC
AGTCTATTAATTGTTGCCGGGAAGCTAGAGTAAGTAGTTCGCCAGTTAATAGTTTGCGCAACGTTGTTGC
CATTGCTACAGGCATCGTGGTGTCACGCTCGTCGTTTGGTATGGCTTCATTCAGCTCCGGTTCCCAACGA
TCAAGGCGAGTTACATGATCCCCCATGTTGTGCAAAAAAGCGGTTAGCTCCTTCGGTCCTCCGATCGTTG
TCAGAAGTAAGTTGGCCGCAGTGTTATCACTCATGGTTATGGCAGCACTGCATAATTCTCTTACTGTCAT
GCCATCCGTAAGATGCTTTTCTGTGACTGGTGAGTACTCAACCAAGTCATTCTGAGAATAGTGTATGCGG
CGACCGAGTTGCTCTTGCCCGGCGTCAATACGGGATAATACCGCGCCACATAGCAGAACTTTAAAAGTGC
TCATCATTGGAAAACGTTCTTCGGGGCGAAAACTCTCAAGGATCTTACCGCTGTTGAGATCCAGTTCGAT
GTAACCCACTCGTGCACCCAACTGATCTTCAGCATCTTTTACTTTCACCAGCGTTTCTGGGTGAGCAAAA
ACAGGAAGGCAAAATGCCGCAAAAAAGGGAATAAGGGCGACACGGAAATGTTGAATACTCATACTCTTCC
TTTTTCAATATTATTGAAGCATTTATCAGGGTTATTGTCTCATGAGCGGATACATATTTGAATGTATTTA
GAAAAATAAACAAATAGGGGTTCCGCGCACATTTCCCCGAAAAGTGCCACCTGACGTCTAAGAAACCATT
ATTATCATGACATTAACCTATAAAAATAGGCGTATCACGAGGCCCTTTACCGGTTTTCCCATGATTCCTT
CATATTTGCATATACGATACAAGGCTGTTAGAGAGATAATTAGAATTAATTTGACTGTAAACACAAAGAT
ATTAGTACAAAATACGTGACGTAGAAAGTAATAATTTCTTGGGTAGTTTGCAGTTTTAAAATTATGTTTT
AAAATGGACTATCATATGCTTACCGTAACTTGAAAGTATTTCGATTTCTTGGCTTTATATATCTTGTGGA
AAGGACGAAACACCGGAGACGGTTGTAAATGAGCACACAAAATACACATGCTAAAATATTATATTCTATG
ACCTTTATAAAATCAACCAAAATCTTCTTTTTAATAACTTTAGTATCAATAATTAGAATTTTTATGTTCC
TTTTTGCAAACTTTTAATAAAAATGAGCAAAATAAAAAAACGCTAGTTTTAGTAACTCGCGTTGTTTTCT
TCACCTTTAATAATAGCTACTCCACCACTTGTTCCTAAGCGGTCAGCTCCTGCTTCAATCATTTTTTGAG
CATCTTCAAATGTTCTAACTCCACCAGCTGCTTTAACTAAAGCATTGTCTTTAACAACTGACTTCATTAG
TTTAACATCTTCAAATGTTGCACCTGATTTTGAAAATCCTGTTGATGTTTTAACAAATTCTAATCCAGCT
TCAACAGCTATTTCACAAGCTTTCATGATTTCTTCTTTTGTTAATAAACAATTTTCCATAATACATTTAA
CAACATGTGATCCAGCTGCTTTTTTTACAGCTTTCATGTCTTCTAAAACTAATTCATAATTTTTGTCTTT
TAATGCACCAATATTTAATACCATATCAATTTCTGTTGCACCATCTTTAATTGCTTCAGAAACTTCGAAT
GCTTTTGTAGCTGTTGTGCATGCACCTAGAGGAAAACCTACAACATTTGTTATTCCTACATTTGTGCCTT
TTAATAATTCTTTACAATAGCTTGTTCAATATGAATTAACACAAACTGTTGCAAAATCAAATTCAATTGC
TTCATCACATAATTGTTTAATTTCAGCTTTCGTAGCATCTTGTTTTAATAATGTGTGATCTATATATTTG
TTTAGTTTCATTTTTTCTCCTATATATTCATTTTTAATTTTAATTCTTTAATAATTTCGTCTACTTTAAC
TTTAGCGTTTTGAACAGATTCACCAACACCTATAAAATAAATTTTTAGTTTAGGTTCAGTTCCACTTGGG
CGAACAGCAAATCATGACTTATCTTCTAAATAAAATTTTAGTAAGTCTTGTCCTGGCATATTATACATTC
CATCGATGTAGTCTTCAACATTAACAACTTTAAGTCCAGCAATTTGAGTTAAGGGTGTTGCTCTCAATGA
TTTCATTAATGGTTCAATTTTTAATTTCTTTTCTTCTGGTTTAAAATTCAAGTTTAAAGTGAAAGTGTAA
TATGCACCCATTTCTTTAAATAAATCTTCTAAATAGTCTACTAATGTTTTATTTTGTTTTTTATAAAATC
AAGCAGCCTCTGCTATTAATATAGAAGCTTGTATTCCATCTTTATCTCTAGCTGAGTCATCAATTACATA
TCCATAACTTTCTTCATAAGCAAAAACAAAATTTAATCCGTTATCTTCTTCTTTAGCAATTTCTCTACCC
ATTCATTTAAATCCAGTTAAAGTTTTTACAATATTAACTCCATATTTTTCATGAGCGATTCTATCACCCA
AATCACTTGTTACAAAACTTGAATATAGAGCCGGATTTTTTGGAATGCTATTTAAGCGTTTTAGATTTGA
TAATTTTCAATCAATTAAAATTGGTCCTGTTTGATTTCCATCTAATCTTACAAAATTACCATCATGTTTT
ATTGCCATTCCAAATCTGTCAGCATCTGGGTCATTCATAATAATAATATCTGCATCATGTTTAATACCAT
ATTCAAGCGGTATTTTTCATGCAGGATCAAATTCTGGATTTGGATTTACAACATTTTTAAATGTTTCATC
TTCAAATGCATGCTCTTCAACCTCAATAACGTTATATCCTGATTCACGTAATATTTTTGGGGTAAATTTA
GTTCCTGTTCCATTAACTGCGCTAAAAATAATTTTTAAATCTTTTTTAGCTTCTTGCTCTTTTTTGTACG
TCTCTGTTTTAGAGCTAGAAATAGCAAGTTAAAATAAGGCTAGTCCGTTATCAACTTGAAAAAGTGGCAC
CGAGTCGGTGCTTTTTTGTCACAGCTTGTCTGTAAGCGGATGCCGGGAGCAGACAAGCCCGTCAGGGCGC
GTCAGCGGGTGTTGGCGGGTGTCGGGGCTGGCTTAACTATGCGGCATCAGAGCAGATTGTACTGAGAGTG
CACCATATGCGGTGTGAAATACCGCACAGATGCGTAAGGAGAAAATACCGCATCAGGCGCCATTCGCCAT
TCAGGCTGCGCAACTGTTGGGAAGGGCGATCGGTGCGGGCCTCTTCGCTATTACGCCAGCTGGCGAAAGG
GGGATGTGCTGCAAGGCGATTAAGTTGGGTAACGCCAGGGTTTTCCCAGTCACGACGTTGTAAAACGACG
GCCAGTGAATTCGAGCTCGGTACCCGGGGATCCTCTAGAGTCGACCTGCAGGCATGCAAGCTTGGCGTAA
TCATGGTCATAGCTGTTTCCTGTGTGAAATTGTTATCCGCTCACAATTCCACACAACATACGAGCCGGAA
GCATAAAGTGTAAAGCCTGGGGTGCCTAATGAGTGAGCTAACTCACATTAATTGCGTTGCGCTCACTGCC
CGCTTTCCAGTCGGGAAACCTGTCGTGCCAGCTGCATTAATGAATCGGCCAACGCGCGGGGAGAGGCGGT
TTGCGTATTGGGCGCTCTTCCGCTTCCTCGCTCACTGACTCGCTGCGCTCGGTCGTTCGGCTGCGGCGAG
CGGTATCAGCTCACTCAAAGGCGGTAATACGGTTATCCACAGAATCAGGGGATAACGCAGGAAAGAACAT
GTGAGCAAAAGGCCAGCAAAAGGCCAGGAACCGTAAAAAGGCCGCGTTGCTGGCGTTTTTCCATAGGCTC
CGCCCCCCTGACGAGCATCACAAAAATCGACGCTCAAGTCAGAGGTGGCGAAACCCGACAGGACTATAAA
GATACCAGGCGTTTCCCCCTGGAAGCTCCCTCGTGCGCTCTCCTGTTCCGACCCTGCCGCTTACCGGATA
CCTGTCCGCCTTTCTCCCTTCGGGAAGCGTGGCGCTTTCTCATAGCTCACGCTGTAGGTATCTCAGTTCG
GTGTAGGTCGTTCGCTCCAAGCTGGGCTGTGTGCACGAACCCCCCGTTCAGCCCGACCGCTGCGCCTTAT
CCGGT
